>Addgene plasmid #99269 | pCS2+ H2B-mEmerald | addgene full sequence | sequence record 192968 | Addgene NGS Result
TACGCCAGTCGACCGCCAATTCAATATGGCGTATATGGACTCATGCCAATTCAATATGGTGGATCTGGAC
CTGTGCCAATTCAATATGGCGTATATGGACTCGTGCCAATTCAATATGGTGGATCTGGACCCCAGCCAAT
TCAATATGGCGGACTTGGCACCATGCCAATTCAATATGGCGGACCTGGCACTGTGCCAACTGGGGAGGGG
TCTACTTGGCACGGTGCCAAGTTTGAGGAGGGGTCTTGGCCCTGTGCCAAGTCCGCCATATTGAATTGGC
ATGGTGCCAATAATGGCGGCCATATTGGCTATATGCCAGGATCAATATATAGGCAATATCCAATATGGCC
CTATGCCAATATGGCTATTGGCCAGGTTCAATACTATGTATTGGCCCTATGCCATATAGTATTCCATATA
TGGGTTTTCCTATTGACGTAGATAGCCCCTCCCAATGGGCGGTCCCATATACCATATATGGGGCTTCCTA
ATACCGCCCATAGCCACTCCCCCATTGACGTCAATGGTCTCTATATATGGTCTTTCCTATTGACGTCATA
TGGGCGGTCCTATTGACGTATATGGCGCCTCCCCCATTGACGTCAATTACGGTAAATGGCCCGCCTGGCT
CAATGCCCATTGACGTCAATAGGACCACCCACCATTGACGTCAATGGGATGGCTCATTGCCCATTCATAT
CCGTTCTCACGCCCCCTATTGACGTCAATGACGGTAAATGGCCCACTTGGCAGTACATCAATATCTATTA
ATAGTAACTTGGCAAGTACATTACTATTGGAAGTACGCCAGGGTACATTGGCAGTACTCCCATTGACGTC
AATGGCGGTAAATGGCCCGCGATGGCTGCCAAGTACATCCCCATTGACGTCAATGGGGAGGGGCAATGAC
GCAAATGGGCGTTCCATTGACGTAAATGGGCGGTAGGCGTGCCTAATGGGAGGTCTATATAAGCAATGCT
CGTTTAGGGAACCGCCATTCTGCCTGGGGACGTCGGAGCAAGCTTGATTTAGGTGACACTATAGAATACA
AGCTACTTGTTCTTTTTGCAGGATCCCATCGACGGTACCGCCACCATGCCAGAGCCAGCGAAGTCTGCTC
CCGCCCCGAAAAAGGGCTCCAAGAAGGCGGTGACTAAGGCGCAGAAGAAAGGCGGCAAGAAGCGCAAGCG
CAGCCGCAAGGAGAGCTATTCCATCTATGTGTACAAGGTTCTGAAGCAGGTCCACCCTGACACCGGCATT
TCGTCCAAGGCCATGGGCATCATGAATTCGTTTGTGAACGACATTTTCGAGCGCATCGCAGGTGAGGCTT
CCCGCCTGGCGCATTACAACAAGCGCTCGACCATCACCTCCAGGGAGATCCAGACGGCCGTGCGCCTGCT
GCTGCCTGGGGAGTTGGCCAAGCACGCCGTGTCCGAGGGTACTAAGGCCATCACCAAGTACACCAGCGCT
AAGGATCCACCGGTCGCCACCATGGTGAGCAAGGGCGAGGAGCTATTCACCGGGGTGGTGCCCATCCTGG
TCGAGCTGGACGGCGACGTAAACGGCCACAAGTTCAGCGTGTCCGGCGAGGGCGAGGGCGATGCCACCTA
CGGCAAGCTGACCCTGAAGTTCATCTGCACCACCGGCAAGCTGCCCGTGCCCTGGCCCACCCTCGTGACC
ACCTTGACCTACGGCGTGCAGTGCTTCGCCCGCTACCCCGACCACATGAAGCAGCACGACTTCTTCAAGT
CCGCCATGCCCGAAGGCTACGTCCAGGAGCGCACCATCTTCTTCAAGGACGACGGCAACTACAAGACCCG
CGCCGAGGTGAAGTTCGAGGGCGACACCCTGGTGAACCGCATCGAGCTGAAGGGCATCGACTTCAAGGAG
GACGGCAACATCCTGGGGCACAAGCTGGAGTACAACTACAACAGCCACAAGGTCTATATCACCGCCGACA
AGCAGAAGAACGGCATCAAGGTGAACTTCAAGACCCGCCACAACATCGAGGACGGCAGCGTGCAGCTCGC
CGACCACTACCAGCAGAACACCCCCATCGGCGACGGCCCCGTGCTGCTGCCCGACAACCACTACCTGAGC
ACCCAGTCCAAGCTGAGCAAAGACCCCAACGAGAAGCGCGATCACATGGTCCTGCTGGAGTTCGTGACCG
CCGCCGGGATCACTCTCGGCATGGACGAGCTGTACAAGTAAAGCGGCCCCTCTCGAGCCTCTAGAACTAT
AGTGAGTCGTATTACGTAGATCCAGACATGATAAGATACATTGATGAGTTTGGACAAACCACAACTAGAA
TGCAGTGAAAAAAATGCTTTATTTGTGAAATTTGTGATGCTATTGCTTTATTTGTAACCATTATAAGCTG
CAATAAACAAGTTAACAACAACAATTGCATTCATTTTATGTTTCAGGTTCAGGGGGAGGTGTGGGAGGTT
TTTTAATTCGCGGCCGCGGCGCCAATGCATTGGGCCCGGTACCCAGCTTTTGTTCCCTTTAGTGAGGGTT
AATTGCGCGCTTGGCGTAATCATGGTCATAGCTGTTTCCTGTGTGAAATTGTTATCCGCTCACAATTCCA
CACAACATACGAGCCGGGAGCATAAAGTGTAAAGCCTGGGGTGCCTAATGAGTGAGCTAACTCACATTAA
TTGCGTTGCGCTCACTGCCCGCTTTCCAGTCGGGAAACCTGTCGTGCCAGCTGCATTAATGAATCGGCCA
ACGCGCGGGGAGAGGCGGTTTGCGTATTGGGCGCTCTTCCGCTTCCTCGCTCACTGACTCGCTGCGCTCG
GTCGTTCGGCTGCGGCGAGCGGTATCAGCTCACTCAAAGGCGGTAATACGGTTATCCACAGAATCAGGGG
ATAACGCAGGAAAGAACATGTGAGCAAAAGGCCAGCAAAAGGCCAGGAACCGTAAAAAGGCCGCGTTGCT
GGCGTTTTTCCATAGGCTCCGCCCCCCTGACGAGCATCACAAAAATCGACGCTCAAGTCAGAGGTGGCGA
AACCCGACAGGACTATAAAGATACCAGGCGTTTCCCCCTGGAAGCTCCCTCGTGCGCTCTCCTGTTCCGA
CCCTGCCGCTTACCGGATACCTGTCCGCCTTTCTCCCTTCGGGAAGCGTGGCGCTTTCTCATAGCTCACG
CTGTAGGTATCTCAGTTCGGTGTAGGTCGTTCGCTCCAAGCTGGGCTGTGTGCACGAACCCCCCGTTCAG
CCCGACCGCTGCGCCTTATCCGGTAACTATCGTCTTGAGTCCAACCCGGTAAGACACGACTTATCGCCAC
TGGCAGCAGCCACTGGTAACAGGATTAGCAGAGCGAGGTATGTAGGCGGTGCTACAGAGTTCTTGAAGTG
GTGGCCTAACTACGGCTACACTAGAAGAACAGTATTTGGTATCTGCGCTCTGCTGAAGCCAGTTACCTTC
GGAAAAAGAGTTGGTAGCTCTTGATCCGGCAAACAAACCACCGCTGGTAGCGGTGGTTTTTTTGTTTGCA
AGCAGCAGATTACGCGCAGAAAAAAAGGATCTCAAGAAGATCCTTTGATCTTTTCTACGGGGTCTGACGC
TCAGTGGAACGAAAACTCACGTTAAGGGATTTTGGTCATGAGATTATCAAAAAGGATCTTCACCTAGATC
CTTTTAAATTAAAAATGAAGTTTTAAATCAATCTAAAGTATATATGAGTAAACTTGGTCTGACAGTTACC
AATGCTTAATCAGTGAGGCACCTATCTCAGCGATCTGTCTATTTCGTTCATCCATAGTTGCCTGACTCCC
CGTCGTGTAGATAACTACGATACGGGAGGGCTTACCATCTGGCCCCAGTGCTGCAATGATACCGCGAGAC
CCACGCTCACCGGCTCCAGATTTATCAGCAATAAACCAGCCAGCCGGAAGGGCCGAGCGCAGAAGTGGTC
CTGCAACTTTATCCGCCTCCATCCAGTCTATTAATTGTTGCCGGGAAGCTAGAGTAAGTAGTTCGCCAGT
TAATAGTTTGCGCAACGTTGTTGCCATTGCTACAGGCATCGTGGTGTCACGCTCGTCGTTTGGTATGGCT
TCATTCAGCTCCGGTTCCCAACGATCAAGGCGAGTTACATGATCCCCCATGTTGTGCAAAAAAGCGGTTA
GCTCCTTCGGTCCTCCGATCGTTGTCAGAAGTAAGTTGGCCGCAGTGTTATCACTCATGGTTATGGCAGC
ACTGCATAATTCTCTTACTGTCATGCCATCCGTAAGATGCTTTTCTGTGACTGGTGAGTACTCAACCAAG
TCATTCTGAGAATAGTGTATGCGGCGACCGAGTTGCTCTTGCCCGGCGTCAATACGGGATAATACCGCGC
CACATAGCAGAACTTTAAAAGTGCTCATCATTGGAAAACGTTCTTCGGGGCGAAAACTCTCAAGGATCTT
ACCGCTGTTGAGATCCAGTTCGATGTAACCCACTCGTGCACCCAACTGATCTTCAGCATCTTTTACTTTC
ACCAGCGTTTCTGGGTGAGCAAAAACAGGAAGGCAAAATGCCGCAAAAAAGGGAATAAGGGCGACACGGA
AATGTTGAATACTCATACTCTTCCTTTTTCAATATTATTGAAGCATTTATCAGGGTTATTGTCTCATGAG
CGGATACATATTTGAATGTATTTAGAAAAATAAACAAATAGGGGTTCCGCGCACATTTCCCCGAAAAGTG
CCACCTAAATTGTAAGCGTTAATATTTTGTTAAAATTCGCGTTAAATTTTTGTTAAATCAGCTCATTTTT
TAACCAATAGGCCGAAATCGGCAAAATCCCTTATAAATCAAAAGAATAGACCGAGATAGGGT
[37 nt withheld, positions 4823-4859]
AAAGAACGTGGACTCCAACGTCAAAGG
[49 nt withheld, positions 4887-4935]
T
[91 nt withheld, positions 4937-5027]
G
[124 nt withheld, positions 5029-5152]
CCCATTCGCCATTCAGGCTGCGCAACTGTTGGGAAGGGCGATCGGTGCGGGCCTCTTCGCTAT
Features (pLannotate 1.2.2; 16 found; start..end, strand, type, name):
     15..992     +  promoter       CMV IE94 promoter: enhancer/promoter region of simian cytomegalovirus major immediate early transcription unit IE94
   1027..1045    +  promoter       SP6 promoter: promoter for bacteriophage SP6 RNA polymerase
   1096..1473    +  CDS            H2B: human histone H2B; HIST1H2BJ
   1492..2208    +  CDS            mEmerald: mEmerald is a basic (constitutively fluorescent) green fluorescent protein published in 1998, derived from Aequorea victoria. It is reported to be a very rapidly-maturing monomer with moderate acid sensitivity.
   2237..2254    -  promoter       T7 promoter (fragment): promoter for bacteriophage T7 RNA polymerase
   2259..2393    -  polyA_signal   SV40 poly(A) signal: SV40 polyadenylation signal
   2506..2524    -  promoter       T3 promoter: promoter for bacteriophage T3 RNA polymerase
   2569..2585    -  protein_bind   lac operator: The lac repressor binds to the lac operator to inhibit transcription in E. coli. This inhibition can be relieved by adding lactose or isopropyl-β-D-thiogalactopyranoside (IPTG). lac repressor encoded by lacI
   2593..2623    -  promoter       lac promoter: promoter for the E. coli lac operon
   2638..2659    -  protein_bind   CAP binding site: CAP binding activates transcription in the presence of cAMP. E. coli catabolite activator protein
   2672..2764    -  CDS            lacI (fragment): lac repressor; lacI; The lac repressor binds to the lac operator to inhibit transcription in E. coli. This inhibition can be relieved by adding lactose or isopropyl-β-D-thiogalactopyranoside (IPTG).
   2947..3535    -  rep_origin     ori: high-copy-number ColE1/pMB1/pBR322/pUC origin of replication
   3706..4566    -  CDS            AmpR: β-lactamase; bla; confers resistance to ampicillin, carbenicillin, and related antibiotics
   4567..4671    -  promoter       AmpR promoter: bla
   4724..5152    -  rep_origin     f1 ori (sequence partly withheld): f1 bacteriophage origin of replication; arrow indicates direction of (+) strand synthesis
   5157..8       -  CDS            lacZα (fragment) (across the origin): LacZα fragment of β-galactosidase; lacZ fragment
