[The description below was written by a language model from this plasmid's Addgene catalogue record and pLannotate feature annotations shown in this document.]
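Description:
pCS2+ H2B-mEmerald is a 5.2 kb expression plasmid built on the pCS2+ backbone and catalogued as a mammalian expression vector. It encodes a nuclear/chromatin fluorescent marker, with human histone H2B (HIST1H2BJ) fused at the N terminus of the green fluorescent protein mEmerald. mEmerald is a monomeric, rapidly maturing, constitutively fluorescent Aequorea victoria GFP derivative. The record lists it as the insert of about 720 bp, cloned between AgeI and XbaI sites that were both preserved. The plasmid is propagated in E. coli through a high-copy ColE1/pUC-type origin and selected with ampicillin via the β-lactamase gene. An f1 phage origin is also present, along with leftover lac promoter/operator, lacI and lacZα fragments from the parental cloning vector.

The fusion can be expressed in two ways. The simian cytomegalovirus IE94 enhancer/promoter lies upstream and can drive transcription directly from transfected or injected DNA in vertebrate cells. An SV40 polyadenylation signal annotated just downstream of the coding region serves for transcript processing. Between the CMV promoter and the H2B start sits an SP6 promoter, the promoter named in the catalogue entry. This allows sense mRNA to be synthesised in vitro with SP6 RNA polymerase, the purpose stressed by the depositor. A partial T7 promoter and a T3 promoter sit downstream in the opposite orientation.

Because H2B is incorporated into chromatin, the fusion would label nuclei and chromosomes green. This kind of labelling is generally used for live imaging of nuclear position, cell division and cell tracking, although the record does not specify a particular application or organism.
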