Addgene plasmid #99269: pCS2+ H2B-mEmerald
Purpose: Contains a fusion of human histone H2B to fluorescent protein mEmerald in the pCS2+ expression vector. It has the SP6 RNA polymerase site for in vitro transcription.
Depositing lab: Philipp Keller. Depositing organization: HHMI, Janelia Research Campus.
Backbone
  Vector backbone: pCS2+
  Vector type: Mammalian Expression
Growth in bacteria
  Bacterial resistance: Ampicillin, 100 μg/mL
  Growth temperature: 37°C
  Growth strain: DH5alpha
  Copy number: High Copy
Gene/Insert
  Gene/Insert name: mEmerald
  Insert size (bp): 720
  Promoter: SP6
  Tag / fusion protein: H2B (N terminal on insert)
  Cloning method: Restriction Enzyme; 5′ cloning site AgeI (not destroyed); 3′ cloning site XbaI (not destroyed)
  Sequencing primers: 5′ CGATTTAGGTGACACTATAG; 3′ TAATACGACTCACTATAGG
Terms and licenses: Academic/Nonprofit Terms; Industry Terms: Not Available to Industry
How to cite: pCS2+ H2B-mEmerald was a gift from Philipp Keller (Addgene plasmid # 99269 ; http://n2t.net/addgene:99269 ; RRID:Addgene_99269)
