>Addgene plasmid #99269 | pCS2+ H2B-mEmerald | depositor partial sequence | sequence record 182056 | SP6, H2B, mEmerald, T7 and SVpolyA
GGTCTATATAAGCAATGCTCGTTTAGGGAACCGCCATTCTGCCTGGGGACGTCGGAGCAAGCTTGATTTA
GGTGACACTATAGAATACAAGCTACTTGTTCTTTTTGCAGGATCCCATCGACGGTACCGCCACCATGCCA
GAGCCAGCGAAGTCTGCTCCCGCCCCGAAAAAGGGCTCCAAGAAGGCGGTGACTAAGGCGCAGAAGAAAG
GCGGCAAGAAGCGCAAGCGCAGCCGCAAGGAGAGCTATTCCATCTATGTGTACAAGGTTCTGAAGCAGGT
CCACCCTGACACCGGCATTTCGTCCAAGGCCATGGGCATCATGAATTCGTTTGTGAACGACATTTTCGAG
CGCATCGCAGGTGAGGCTTCCCGCCTGGCGCATTACAACAAGCGCTCGACCATCACCTCCAGGGAGATCC
AGACGGCCGTGCGCCTGCTGCTGCCTGGGGAGTTGGCCAAGCACGCCGTGTCCGAGGGTACTAAGGCCAT
CACCAAGTACACCAGCGCTAAGGATCCACCGGTCGCCACCATGGTGAGCAAGGGCGAGGAGCTGTTCACC
GGGGTGGTGCCCATCCTGGTCGAGCTGGACGGCGACGTAAACGGCCACAAGTTCAGCGTGTCCGGCGAGG
GCGAGGGCGATGCCACCTACGGCAAGCTGACCCTGAAGTTCATCTGCACCACCGGCAAGCTGCCCGTGCC
CTGGCCCACCCTCGTGACCACCTTGACCTACGGCGTGCAGTGCTTCGCCCGCTACCCCGACCACATGAAG
CAGCACGACTTCTTCAAGTCCGCCATGCCCGAAGGCTACGTCCAGGAGCGCACCATCTTCTTCAAGGACG
ACGGCAACTACAAGACCCGCGCCGAGGTGAAGTTCGAGGGCGACACCCTGGTGAACCGCATCGAGCTGAA
GGGCATCGACTTCAAGGAGGACGGCAACATCCTGGGGCACAAGCTGGAGTACAACTACAACAGCCACAAG
GTCTATATCACCGCCGACAAGCAGAAGAACGGCATCAAGGTGAACTTCAAGACCCGCCACAACATCGAGG
ACGGCAGCGTGCAGCTCGCCGACCACTACCAGCAGAACACCCCCATCGGCGACGGCCCCGTGCTGCTGCC
CGACAACCACTACCTGAGCACCCAGTCCAAGCTGAGCAAAGACCCCAACGAGAAGCGCGATCACATGGTC
CTGCTGGAGTTCGTGACCGCCGCCGGGATCACTCTCGGCATGGACGAGCTGTACAAGTAAAGCGGCCCCT
CTCGAGCCTCTAGAACTATAGTGAGTCGTATTACGTAGATCCAGACATGATAAGATACATTGATGAGTTT
GGACAAACCACAACTAGAATGCAGTGAAAAAAATGCTTTATTTGTGAAATTTGTGATGCTATTGCTTTAT
TTGTAACCATTATAAGCTGCAATAAACAAGTTAACAACAACAATTGCATTCATTTTATGTTTCAGGTTCA
GGGGGAGGTGTGGGAGGTTTTTTAATTCGCGGCCGCGGCGCCAATGCATTGGGCCCGGTACCCAGCTTTT
GTTCCCTTTAGTGAGGGTTAATTGCGCGCTTGGCGTAATCATGGTCATAGCTGTTTCCTGTGTGAAATTG
TTATCCGCTCACAATTCCACACAACATACGAGCCGGAAGCATAAAGTGTAAAGCCTGGGGTGCCTAATGA
GTGAGCTAACTCACATTAATTGCGTTGCGCTCACTGCC
